Addgene plasmid #227779: pAAV-CAG-DIO-ChRmine-ST-P2A-H2B-mRuby3
Purpose: Cation channelrhodopsin ChRmine targeted to the neuronal soma and proximal dendrites in a viral vector
Depositing lab: Hillel Adesnik. Depositing organization: University of California, Berkeley. Publication: High-performance microbial opsins for spatially and temporally precise perturbations of large neuronal networks. Sridharan S, Gajowa MA, Ogando MB, Jagadisan UK, Abdeladim L, Sadahiro M, Bounds HA, Hendricks WD, Turney TS, Tayler I, Gopakumar K, Oldenburg IA, Brohawn SG, Adesnik H. Neuron. 2022 Jan 27. pii: S0896-6273(22)00008-3. doi: 10.1016/j.neuron.2022.01.008. PubMed 35120626.
Backbone
  Vector backbone: pAAV-CAG
  Vector type: Mammalian Expression, AAV
Growth in bacteria
  Bacterial resistance: Ampicillin, 100 μg/mL
  Growth temperature: 37°C
  Growth strain: NEB Stable
  Copy number: Unknown
Gene/Insert
  Gene/Insert name: DIO-ChRmine-ST-P2A-H2B-mRuby3
Terms and licenses: Academic/Nonprofit Terms; Industry Terms: Not Available to Industry
How to cite: pAAV-CAG-DIO-ChRmine-ST-P2A-H2B-mRuby3 was a gift from Hillel Adesnik (Addgene plasmid # 227779 ; http://n2t.net/addgene:227779 ; RRID:Addgene_227779)
