[The description below was written by a language model from this plasmid's Addgene catalogue record and pLannotate feature annotations shown in this document.]
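Description:
pAAV-CAG-DIO-ChRmine-ST-P2A-H2B-mRuby3 is a 7.4 kb AAV transfer plasmid for Cre-dependent mammalian expression of a soma-targeted optogenetic actuator. It is propagated in E. coli through a high-copy ColE1/pUC-type origin with ampicillin selection (AmpR under its own promoter), and it also carries an f1 phage origin. The expression cassette lies between two AAV2 inverted terminal repeats, which allow the intervening DNA to be packaged into recombinant AAV particles when replication and capsid functions are supplied in trans. Both ITRs are annotated as fragments in the long-read sequence.

Transcription is driven by the CAG promoter, annotated here as a CMV enhancer fragment, the chicken β-actin promoter and chimeric/hybrid intron fragments. A WPRE and an SV40 polyadenylation signal follow the cassette to boost transcript stability and processing. The coding region is flanked by paired loxP and lox2272 sites in opposing orientations and sits on the opposite strand from the promoter. This is the standard DIO (double-floxed inverted) arrangement: Cre recombinase irreversibly flips the insert into the sense orientation, so expression is restricted to Cre-expressing cells.

The ChRmine opsin sequence itself is not annotated, but presumably occupies the unannotated stretch upstream of the KCNJ2 (Kir2.1) fragment, which is commonly used as a membrane-trafficking signal. The Kcnb1 (Kv2.1) fragment corresponds to the "ST" motif that confines the channel to the soma and proximal dendrites. The P2A self-cleaving peptide named in the insert, also not annotated, separates the opsin from H2B-mRuby3, a histone-fused red fluorescent protein that labels the nuclei of expressing cells. According to the record, the construct delivers ChRmine to neurons by viral vector. The associated work concerns spatially and temporally precise perturbation of large neuronal networks.
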