Features (pLannotate 1.2.2; 28 found; start..end, strand, type, name):
      1..589     +  rep_origin     ori: high-copy-number ColE1/pMB1/pBR322/pUC origin of replication
    772..828     +  CDS            lacI (fragment): lac repressor; lacI; The lac repressor binds to the lac operator to inhibit transcription in E. coli. This inhibition can be relieved by adding lactose or isopropyl-β-D-thiogalactopyranoside (IPTG).
    852..933     -  repeat_region  AAV2 ITR (fragment): inverted terminal repeat of adeno-associated virus serotype 2 inverted
   1004..1072    +  CDS            large T antigen (fragment): large T antigen from SV40 (simian virus 40)
   1095..1216    +  polyA_signal   SV40 poly(A) signal: SV40 polyadenylation signal
   1245..1264    -  misc_feature   MCS (fragment): pBluescript multiple cloning site
   1265..1853    -  misc_feature   WPRE: woodchuck hepatitis virus posttranscriptional regulatory element
   1853..1877    -  misc_feature   MCS (fragment): pBluescript multiple cloning site
   1878..1911    +  protein_bind   loxP: Cre-mediated recombination occurs in the 8-bp core sequence (GCATACAT). Cre recombinase
   1912..1961    +  intron         β-globin intron (fragment): internally truncated intron from human β-globin
   1962..1995    +  protein_bind   lox2272: Cre-mediated recombination occurs in the 8-bp core sequence (GGATACTT). lox2272 sites are compatible with each other, but incompatible with loxP or loxN sites (Lee and Saito, 1988). Cre recombinase
   2941..3000    +  CDS            KCNJ2 (fragment): KCNJ2_HUMAN - Also known as IRK1. Experimental evidence at protein level: Swiss-Prot protein existence level 1. Probably participates in establishing action potential waveform and excitability of neuronal and muscle tissues. Inward rectifier potassium channels are characterized by a greater tendency to allow potassium to flow into the cell rather than out of it. Their voltage dependence is regulated by the concentration of extracellular potassium; as external potassium is raised, the voltage range of the channel opening shifts to more positive voltages. The inward rectification is mainly due t
   3034..3228    +  CDS            Kcnb1 (fragment): KCNB1_RAT - Experimental evidence at protein level: Swiss-Prot protein existence level 1. Voltage-gated potassium channel that mediates transmembrane potassium transport in excitable membranes, primarily in the brain, but also in the pancreas and cardiovascular system. Contributes to the regulation of the action potential (AP) repolarization, duration and frequency of repetitive AP firing in neurons, muscle cells and endocrine cells and plays a role in homeostatic attenuation of electrical excitability throughout the brain (PubMed:10024359, PubMed:10618149, PubMed:12451110, PubMed:17379638, Pu
   3325..3702    +  CDS            H2B: human histone H2B; HIST1H2BJ
   3712..4422    +  CDS            mRuby3: mRuby3 is a basic (constitutively fluorescent) red fluorescent protein published in 2016, derived from Entacmaea quadricolor. It has low acid sensitivity.
   4434..4467    -  protein_bind   loxP: Cre-mediated recombination occurs in the 8-bp core sequence (GCATACAT). Cre recombinase
   4468..4517    +  intron         β-globin intron (fragment): internally truncated intron from human β-globin
   4518..4551    -  protein_bind   lox2272: Cre-mediated recombination occurs in the 8-bp core sequence (GGATACTT). lox2272 sites are compatible with each other, but incompatible with loxP or loxN sites (Lee and Saito, 1988). Cre recombinase
   4558..4575    -  misc_feature   MCS (fragment): pUC18/19 multiple cloning site
   4629..4759    -  intron         chimeric intron (fragment): chimera between introns from chicken β-actin and rabbit β-globin
   4848..4983    -  intron         hybrid intron (fragment): hybrid between chicken β-actin (CBA) and minute virus of mice (MMV) introns (Gray et al., 2011)
   4984..5261    -  promoter       chicken β-actin promoter: No description available
   5263..5511    -  enhancer       CMV enhancer (fragment): human cytomegalovirus immediate early enhancer
   5575..5707    +  repeat_region  AAV2 ITR (fragment): inverted terminal repeat of adeno-associated virus serotype 2 inverted
   5702..5771    +  CDS            lacZα (fragment): LacZα fragment of β-galactosidase; lacZ fragment
   5776..6204    +  rep_origin     f1 ori (sequence partly withheld): f1 bacteriophage origin of replication; arrow indicates direction of (+) strand synthesis
   6257..6361    +  promoter       AmpR promoter: bla
   6362..7222    +  CDS            AmpR: β-lactamase; bla; confers resistance to ampicillin, carbenicillin, and related antibiotics
>Addgene plasmid #227779 | pAAV-CAG-DIO-ChRmine-ST-P2A-H2B-mRuby3 | addgene full sequence | sequence record 485697 | Addgene Long Read Sequencing Result
TTGAGATCCTTTTTTTCTGCGCGTAATCTGCTGCTTGCAAACAAAAAAACCACCGCTACCAGCGGTGGTT
TGTTTGCCGGATCAAGAGCTACCAACTCTTTTTCCGAAGGTAACTGGCTTCAGCAGAGCGCAGATACCAA
ATACTGTTCTTCTAGTGTAGCCGTAGTTAGGCCACCACTTCAAGAACTCTGTAGCACCGCCTACATACCT
CGCTCTGCTAATCCTGTTACCAGTGGCTGCTGCCAGTGGCGATAAGTCGTGTCTTACCGGGTTGGACTCA
AGACGATAGTTACCGGATAAGGCGCAGCGGTCGGGCTGAACGGGGGGTTCGTGCACACAGCCCAGCTTGG
AGCGAACGACCTACACCGAACTGAGATACCTACAGCGTGAGCTATGAGAAAGCGCCACGCTTCCCGAAGG
GAGAAAGGCGGACAGGTATCCGGTAAGCGGCAGGGTCGGAACAGGAGAGCGCACGAGGGAGCTTCCAGGG
GGAAACGCCTGGTATCTTTATAGTCCTGTCGGGTTTCGCCACCTCTGACTTGAGCGTCGATTTTTGTGAT
GCTCGTCAGGGGGGCGGAGCCTATGGAAAAACGCCAGCAACGCGGCCTTTTTACGGTTCCTGGCCTTTTG
CTGGCCTTTTGCTCACATGTTCTTTCCTGCGTTATCCCCTGATTCTGTGGATAACCGTATTACCGCCTTT
GAGTGAGCTGATACCGCTCGCCGCAGCCGAACGACCGAGCGCAGCGAGTCAGTGAGCGAGGAAGCGGAAG
AGCGCCCAATACGCAAACCGCCTCTCCCCGCGCGTTGGCCGATTCATTAATGCAGCTGCGCGCTCGCTCG
CTCACTGAGGCCGGGCGACCTTTGGTCGCCCGGCCTCAGTGAGCGAGCGAGCGCGCAGAGAGGGAGTGGC
CAACTCCATCACTAGGGGTTCCTTGTAGTTAATGATTAACCCGCCATGCTACTTATCTACGTAGCCATGC
TCTAGGAAGATCCTTATCGATTTTACCACATTTGTAGAGGTTTTACTTGCTTTAAAAAACCTCCCACATC
TCCCCCTGAACCTGAAACATAAAATGAATGCAATTGTTGTTGTTAACTTGTTTATTGCAGCTTATAATGG
TTACAAATAAAGCAATAGCATCACAAATTTCACAAATAAAGCATTTTTTTCACTGCATTCTAGTTGTGGT
TTGTCCAAACTCATCAATGTATCTTATCATGTCTGCTCGAAGCGGCCGCCCGGGTCGAGGTCGACGGTAT
CGATGCGGGGAGGCGGCCCAAAGGGAGATCCGACTCGTCTGAGGGCGAAGGCGAAGACGCGGAAGAGGCC
GCAGAGCCGGCAGCAGGCCGCGGGAAGGAAGGTCCGCTGGATTGAGGGCCGAAGGGACGTAGCAGAAGGA
CGTCCCGCGCAGAATCCAGGTGGCAACACAGGCGAGCAGCCAAGGAAAGGACGATGATTTCCCCGACAAC
ACCACGGAATTGTCAGTGCCCAACAGCCGAGCCCCTGTCCAGCAGCGGGCAAGGCAGGCGGCGATGAGTT
CCGCCGTGGCAATAGGGAGGGGGAAAGCGAAAGTCCCGGAAAGGAGCTGACAGGTGGTGGCAATGCCCCA
ACCAGTGGGGGTTGCGTCAGCAAACACAGTGCACACCACGCCACGTTGCCTGACAACGGGCCACAACTCC
TCATAAAGAGACAGCAACCAGGATTTATACAAGGAGGAGAAAATGAAAGCCATACGGGAAGCAATAGCAT
GATACAAAGGCATTAAAGCAGCGTATCCACATAGCGTAAAAGGAGCAACATAGTTAAGAATACCAGTCAA
TCTTTCACAAATTTTGTAATCCAGAGGTTGATTATCGATAAGCTTGATATCGAATTCATAACTTCGTATA
GCATACATTATACGAAGTTATTCTTTGCACCATTCTAAAGAATAACAGTGATAATTTCTGGGTTAAGGCA
AATAACTTCGTATAGGATACTTTATACGAAGTTATGCTAGCACCATGGCACACGCACCAGGCACCGACCA
GATGTTCTACGTGGGCACAATGGACGGCTGGTATCTGGATACCAAGCTGAACTCCGTGGCCATCGGCGCC
CACTGGTCTTGCTTTATCGTGCTGACAATCACCACATTCTACCTGGGCTATGAGTCCTGGACATCTCGGG
GCCCTAGCAAGAGAACCTCCTTTTACGCCGGCTATCAGGAGGAGCAGAACCTGGCCCTGTTTGTGAATTT
CTTTGCCATGCTGAGCTACTTCGGCAAGATCGTGGCCGACACACTGGGCCACAACTTCGGCGATGTGGGC
CCCTTCATCATCGGCTTCGGCAATTACAGGTATGCCGACTACATGCTGACCTGCCCAATGCTGGTGTACG
ATCTGCTGTATCAGCTGAGGGCCCCCTATCGCGTGTCTTGTAGCGCCATCATCTTTGCCATCCTGATGTC
TGGCGTGCTGGCCGAGTTCTACGCAGAGGGCGACCCTAGGCTGAGGAATGGCGCCTACGCCTGGTATGGC
TTTGGCTGTTTCTGGTTTATCTTCGCCTACTCTATCGTGATGAGCATCGTGGCCAAGCAGTATAGCCGGC
TGGCCCAGCTGGCCCAGGATACAGGCGCCGAGCACAGCCTGCACGTGCTGAAGTTCGCCGTGTTTACCTT
CTCCATGCTGTGGATTCTGTTTCCCCTGGTGTGGGCCATCTGCCCTAGAGGCTTCGGCTGGATCGACGAT
AACTGGACAGAGGTGGCCCACTGCGTGTGCGACATCGTGGCCAAGTCCTGTTACGGCTTTGCCCTGGCCC
GGTTCAGAAAGACCTATGATGAGGAGCTGTTTCGGCTGCTGGAGCAGCTGGGACACGACGAGGATGAGTT
CCAGAAGCTGGAGCTGGATATGAGGCTGAGCAGCAATGGCGAGCGCCTGCGGAGACTGTCTGCGGCCGCC
AAGAGCAGGATCACCAGCGAGGGCGAGTACATCCCCCTGGACCAGATCGACATCAACGTGGTACCGGTAG
ATTACAAAGACGATGACGATAAGCAGTCCCAGCCCATCCTCAACACCAAGGAGATGGCCCCGCAGAGCAA
GCCTCCAGAGGAGCTGGAGATGAGCAGCATGCCCAGCCCCGTGGCCCCTCTGCCCGCACGCACGGAGGGC
GTCATCGACATGCGGAGCATGTCCAGCATTGACAGCTTCATCAGCTGTGCCACGGACTTCCCTGAAGCCA
CCAGATTCTTCTGCTACGAGAACGAGGTGGCAGGAAGCGGAGCTACTAACTTCAGCCTGCTGAAGCAGGC
TGGAGACGTGGAGGAGAACCCTGGACCTACTAGTATGCCAGAGCCAGCGAAGTCTGCTCCCGCCCCGAAA
AAGGGCTCCAAGAAGGCGGTGACTAAGGCGCAGAAGAAAGGCGGCAAGAAGCGCAAGCGCAGCCGCAAGG
AGAGCTATTCCATCTATGTGTACAAGGTTCTGAAGCAGGTCCACCCTGACACCGGCATTTCGTCCAAGGC
CATGGGCATCATGAATTCGTTTGTGAACGACATTTTCGAGCGCATCGCAGGTGAGGCTTCCCGCCTGGCG
CATTACAACAAGCGCTCGACCATCACCTCCAGGGAGATCCAGACGGCCGTGCGCCTGCTGCTGCCTGGGG
AGTTGGCCAAGCACGCCGTGTCCGAGGGTACTAAGGCCATCACCAAGTACACCAGCGCTAAGGCACTCGA
GATGGTGTCTAAGGGCGAAGAGCTGATCAAGGAAAATATGCGTATGAAGGTGGTCATGGAAGGTTCGGTC
AACGGCCACCAATTCAAATGCACAGGTGAAGGAGAAGGCAGACCGTACGAGGGAGTGCAAACCATGAGGA
TCAAAGTCATCGAGGGAGGACCCCTGCCATTTGCCTTTGACATTCTTGCCACGTCGTTCATGTATGGCAG
CCGTACCTTTATCAAGTACCCGGCCGACATCCCTGATTTCTTTAAACAGTCCTTTCCTGAGGGTTTTACT
TGGGAAAGAGTTACGAGATACGAAGATGGTGGAGTCGTCACCGTCACGCAGGACACCAGCCTTGAGGATG
GCGAGCTCGTCTACAACGTCAAGGTCAGAGGGGTAAACTTTCCCTCCAATGGTCCCGTGATGCAGAAGAA
GACCAAGGGTTGGGAGCCTAATACAGAGATGATGTATCCAGCAGATGGTGGTCTGAGAGGATACACTGAC
ATCGCACTGAAAGTTGATGGTGGTGGCCATCTGCACTGCAACTTCGTGACAACTTACAGGTCAAAAAAGA
CCGTCGGGAACATCAAGATGCCCGGTGTCCATGCCGTTGATCACCGCCTGGAAAGGATCGAGGAGAGTGA
CAATGAAACCTACGTAGTGCAAAGAGAAGTGGCAGTTGCCAAATACAGCAACCTTGGTGGTGGCATGGAC
GAGCTGTACAAGTGAGGCGCGCCATAACTTCGTATAATGTATGCTATACGAAGTTATTAAGAGGTTTCAT
ATTGCTAATAGCAGCTACAATCCAGCTACCATTCTGCATAACTTCGTATAAAGTATCCTATACGAAGTTA
TTCCGGAGTCGACTCTAGAGGATCCAATTCTTTGCCAAAATGATGAGACAGCACAATAACCAGCACGTTG
CCCAGGAGCTGTAGGAAAAAGAAGAAGGCATGAACATGGTTAGCAGAGGCTCTAGAGCCGCCGGTCACAC
GCCAGAAGCCGAACCCCGCCCTGCCCCGTCCCCCCCGAAGGCAGCCGTCCCCCCGCGGACAGCCCCGAGC
CGCTCCCCCCGCACAAAGGGCCCTCCCGGAGCCCCTCAAGGCTTTCACGCAGCCACAGAAAAGAAACAAG
CCGTCATTAAACCAAGCGCTAATTACAGCCCGGAGGAGAAGGGCCGTCCCGCCCGCTCACCTGTGGGAGT
AACGCGGTCAGTCAGAGCCGGGGCGGGCGGCGCGAGGCGGCGGCGGAGCGGGGCACGGGGCGAAGGCAGC
GCGCAGCGACTCCCGCCCGCCGCGCGCTTCGCTTTTTATAGGGCCGCCGCCGCCGCCGCCTCGCCATAAA
AGGAAACTTTCGGAGCGCGCCGCTCTGATTGGCTGCCGCCGCACCTCTCCGCCTCGCCCCGCCCCGCCCC
TCGCCCCGCCCCGCCCCGCCTGGCGCGCGCCCCCCCCCCCCCCCCGCCCCCATCGCTGCACAAAATAATT
AAAAAATAAATAAATACAAAATTGGGGGTGGGGAGGGGGGGGAGATGGGGAGAGTGAAGCAGAACGTGGG
GCTCACCTCGACCATGGTAATAGCGATGACTAATACGTAGATGTACTGCCAAGTAGGAAAGTCCCATAAG
GTCATGTACTGGGCATAATGCCAGGCGGGCCATTTACCGTCATTGACGTCAATAGGGGGCGTACTTGGCA
TATGATACACTTGATGTACTGCCAAGTGGGCAGTTTACCGTAAATACTCCACCCATTGACGTCAATGGAA
AGTCCCTATTGGCGTTACTATGGGAACATACGTCATTATTGACGTCAATGGTACAGATCTTCCTAGAGCA
TGGCTACGTAGATAAGTAGCATGGCGGGTTAATCATTAACTACAAGGAACCCCTAGTGATGGAGTTGGCC
ACTCCCTCTCTGCGCGCTCGCTCGCTCACTGAGGCCGGGCGACCAAAGGTCGCCCGACGCCCGGGCTTTG
CCCGGGCGGCCTCAGTGAGCGAGCGAGCGCGCAGCTGGCGTAATAGCGAAGAGGCCCGCACCGATCGCCC
TTCCCAACAGTTGCGCAGCCTGAATGGCGAATGGG
[124 nt withheld, positions 5776-5899]
C
[91 nt withheld, positions 5901-5991]
A
[49 nt withheld, positions 5993-6041]
CCTTTGACGTTGGAGTCCACGTTCTTT
[37 nt withheld, positions 6069-6105]
ACCCTATCTCGGTCTATTCTTTTGATTTATAAGGGATTTTGCCGATTTCGGCCTATTGGTTAAAAAATGA
GCTGATTTAACAAAAATTTAACGCGAATTTTAACAAAATATTAACGCTTACAATTTAGGTGGCACTTTTC
GGGGAAATGTGCGCGGAACCCCTATTTGTTTATTTTTCTAAATACATTCAAATATGTATCCGCTCATGAG
ACAATAACCCTGATAAATGCTTCAATAATATTGAAAAAGGAAGAGTATGAGTATTCAACATTTCCGTGTC
GCCCTTATTCCCTTTTTTGCGGCATTTTGCCTTCCTGTTTTTGCTCACCCAGAAACGCTGGTGAAAGTAA
AAGATGCTGAAGATCAGTTGGGTGCACGAGTGGGTTACATCGAACTGGATCTCAACAGCGGTAAGATCCT
TGAGAGTTTTCGCCCCGAAGAACGTTTTCCAATGATGAGCACTTTTAAAGTTCTGCTATGTGGCGCGGTA
TTATCCCGTATTGACGCCGGGCAAGAGCAACTCGGTCGCCGCATACACTATTCTCAGAATGACTTGGTTG
AGTACTCACCAGTCACAGAAAAGCATCTTACGGATGGCATGACAGTAAGAGAATTATGCAGTGCTGCCAT
AACCATGAGTGATAACACTGCGGCCAACTTACTTCTGACAACGATCGGAGGACCGAAGGAGCTAACCGCT
TTTTTGCACAACATGGGGGATCATGTAACTCGCCTTGATCGTTGGGAACCGGAGCTGAATGAAGCCATAC
CAAACGACGAGCGTGACACCACGATGCCTGTAGCAATGGCAACAACGTTGCGCAAACTATTAACTGGCGA
ACTACTTACTCTAGCTTCCCGGCAACAATTAATAGACTGGATGGAGGCGGATAAAGTTGCAGGACCACTT
CTGCGCTCGGCCCTTCCGGCTGGCTGGTTTATTGCTGATAAATCTGGAGCCGGTGAGCGTGGGTCTCGCG
GTATCATTGCAGCACTGGGGCCAGATGGTAAGCCCTCCCGTATCGTAGTTATCTACACGACGGGGAGTCA
GGCAACTATGGATGAACGAAATAGACAGATCGCTGAGATAGGTGCCTCACTGATTAAGCATTGGTAACTG
TCAGACCAAGTTTACTCATATATACTTTAGATTGATTTAAAACTTCATTTTTAATTTAAAAGGATCTAGG
TGAAGATCCTTTTTGATAATCTCATGACCAAAATCCCTTAACGTGAGTTTTCGTTCCACTGAGCGTCAGA
CCCCGTAGAAAAGATCAAAGGATCTTC
